Addgene plasmid #114002: pOGG216
Purpose: (Empty Backbone) Level 2 golden gate cloning vector for medium copy number free-living expression
Depositing lab: Philip Poole. Depositing organization: University of Oxford. Publication: A Bacterial Expression Vector Archive (BEVA) for Flexible Modular Assembly of Golden Gate-Compatible Vectors. Geddes BA, Mendoza-Suarez MA, Poole PS. Front Microbiol. 2019 Jan 14;9:3345. doi: 10.3389/fmicb.2018.03345. eCollection 2018. PubMed 30692983.
Backbone
  Vector backbone: pL2V-L2-tet-pBBR-ELT3
  Vector type: Bacterial Expression
Growth in bacteria
  Bacterial resistance: Tetracycline, 10 μg/mL
  Growth temperature: 37°C
  Growth strain: DH5alpha
  Copy number: High Copy
Gene/Insert
  Gene/Insert name: None
  Mutation: Domesticated for Golden Gate cloning
Terms and licenses: Academic/Nonprofit Terms; Industry Terms: Not Available to Industry
Depositor comments: pL2V-L2-tet-pBBR-ELT3. Backbone from Invitrogen for synthesised parts. Please visit https://www.biorxiv.org/content/early/2018/08/16/392423 for bioRxiv preprint.
How to cite: pOGG216 was a gift from Philip Poole (Addgene plasmid # 114002 ; http://n2t.net/addgene:114002 ; RRID:Addgene_114002)
