[The description below was written by a language model from this plasmid's Addgene catalogue record and pLannotate feature annotations shown in this document.]
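Description:
pOGG216 is an empty Level 2 Golden Gate destination vector from a modular bacterial expression vector set, intended for assembling multigene constructs and expressing them from a medium-copy plasmid in free-living bacteria. Its systematic name, pL2V-L2-tet-pBBR-ELT3, summarises the modules it was built from: a Level 2 cloning site, a tetracycline resistance module, a pBBR1 replicon and an "ELT3" end-linker designation. The record notes that the parts were domesticated for Golden Gate cloning, meaning internal type IIS restriction sites were removed. No gene of interest is present.

Replication depends on the pBBR1 oriV together with its cognate Rep protein, a broad-host-range system from Bordetella bronchiseptica that functions in many Gram-negative species as well as in E. coli. The catalogue lists the copy number as high, whereas the stated purpose describes it as medium copy. An IncP oriT allows the plasmid to be mobilised by conjugation when transfer functions are supplied in trans. Selection is by tetracycline, through the TcR (tetA) efflux pump and its regulator TetR.

About half of the 9.6 kb sequence is a carotenoid biosynthesis cluster (crtE, crtW, crtY, crtI and crtB, plus a crtZ fragment), drawn mainly from Pantoea ananas and Paracoccus. Together these enzymes convert farnesyl diphosphate through lycopene and beta-carotene to canthaxanthin. The record does not explain this cluster's role, but its position is consistent with a pigment-producing dropout cassette in the cloning site that is displaced by a successful assembly, allowing colour screening of colonies. Lambda t0 and rrnB T1 terminators flank the region and insulate it from backbone transcription. No promoter is annotated in the feature table.
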