Features (pLannotate 1.2.2; 13 found; start..end, strand, type, name):
    258..1163    +  CDS            crtE: CRTE_PANAN - Protein inferred from homology: Swiss-Prot protein existence level 3. Catalyzes the condensation of farnesyl diphosphate (FPP) and isopentenyl diphosphate (IPP) to yield geranylgeranyl diphosphate (GGPP) needed for biosynthesis of carotenoids and diterpenes. From Pantoea ananas (Erwinia uredovora).
   1176..1901    +  CDS            crtW: CRTW_PARSN - Protein predicted: Swiss-Prot protein existence level 4. Converts beta-carotene to canthaxanthin via echinenone. From Paracoccus sp. (strain N81106 / MBIC 01143) (Agrobacterium aurantiacum).
   1926..3071    +  CDS            crtY: CRTY_PANAN - Experimental evidence at protein level: Swiss-Prot protein existence level 1. Catalyzes the double cyclization reaction which converts lycopene to beta-carotene. From Pantoea ananas (Erwinia uredovora).
   3086..4561    +  CDS            crtI: CRTI_PANAN - Experimental evidence at protein level: Swiss-Prot protein existence level 1. Converts 15-cis-phytoene into all-trans-lycopene via the intermediary of all-trans-phytofluene, all-trans-zeta-carotene and all- trans-neurosporene, by the introduction of four double bonds. From Pantoea ananas (Erwinia uredovora).
   4561..5487    +  CDS            crtB: CRTB_PANAN - Experimental evidence at protein level: Swiss-Prot protein existence level 1. Involved in the biosynthesis of carotenoids. Catalyzes the condensation of two molecules of geranylgeranyl diphosphate (GGPP) to give prephytoene diphosphate (PPPP) and the subsequent rearrangement of the cyclopropylcarbinyl intermediate to yield the 15-cis-phytoene isomer. From Pantoea ananas (Erwinia uredovora).
   5471..5599    -  CDS            crtZ (fragment): CRTZ_PARS1 - Protein inferred from homology: Swiss-Prot protein existence level 3. Catalyzes the hydroxylation reaction from beta-carotene to zeaxanthin via beta-cryptoxanthin. From Paracoccus sp. (strain PC1) (Alcaligenes sp. (strain PC1)).
   5627..5721    +  terminator     lambda t0 terminator: transcription terminator from phage lambda
   5730..6380    -  CDS            TetR: tetracycline resistance regulatory protein; tetR
   6486..7685    +  CDS            TcR: tetracycline efflux protein; tetA; confers resistance to tetracycline
   7825..7933    +  oriT           oriT: incP origin of transfer
   7944..8606    -  CDS            pBBR1 Rep: replication protein for the broad-host-range plasmid pBBR1 from Bordetella bronchiseptica
   8607..9378    -  rep_origin     pBBR1 oriV: replication origin of the broad-host-range plasmid pBBR1 from Bordetella bronchiseptica; requires the pBBR1 Rep protein for replication
   9483..9569    -  terminator     rrnB T1 terminator: Escherichia coli rrnB; transcription terminator T1 from the E. coli rrnB gene
>Addgene plasmid #114002 | pOGG216 | addgene full sequence | sequence record 224356 | Addgene NGS Result
TGCCTGCCTTGTCTTCTGGTCGACTCGACGGAGGGTACCGCACGGTCTGCCAATCCGACGGAGGTTTATG
AATTTTCCACCTTTTCCACAAGCTCAACTAGTATTAACGATGTGGATTTAGCAAAAAAAACCTGTAACCC
TAAATGTAAAATAACGGGTAAGCCTGCCAACCATGTTATGGCAGATTAAGCGTCTTTTTGAAGGGCACCG
CATCTTTCGCGTTGCCGTAAATGTATCCGTTTATAAGGACAGCCCGAATGACGGTCTGCGCAAAAAAACA
CGTTCATCTCACTCGCGATGCTGCGGAGCAGTTACTGGCTGATATTGATCGACGCCTTGATCAGTTATTG
CCCGTGGAGGGAGAACGGGATGTTGTGGGTGCCGCGATGCGTGAAGGTGCGCTGGCACCGGGAAAACGTA
TTCGCCCCATGTTGCTGTTGCTGACCGCCCGCGATCTGGGTTGCGCTGTCAGCCATGACGGATTACTGGA
TTTGGCCTGTGCGGTGGAAATGGTCCACGCGGCTTCGCTGATCCTTGACGATATGCCCTGCATGGACGAT
GCGAAGCTGCGGCGCGGACGCCCTACCATTCATTCTCATTACGGAGAGCATGTGGCAATACTGGCGGCGG
TTGCCTTGCTGAGTAAAGCCTTTGGCGTAATTGCCGATGCAGATGGCCTCACGCCGCTGGCAAAAAATCG
GGCGGTTTCTGAACTGTCAAACGCCATCGGCATGCAAGGATTGGTTCAGGGTCAGTTCAAGGATCTGTCT
GAAGGGGATAAGCCGCGCAGCGCTGAAGCTATTTTGATGACGAATCACTTTAAAACCAGCACGCTGTTTT
GTGCCTCCATGCAGATGGCCTCGATTGTTGCGAATGCCTCCAGCGAAGCGCGTGATTGCCTGCATCGTTT
TTCACTTGATCTTGGTCAGGCATTTCAACTGCTGGACGATTTGACCGATGGCATGACCGACACCGGTAAG
GATAGCAATCAGGACGCCGGTAAATCGACGCTGGTCAATCTGTTAGGCCCGAGGGCGGTTGAAGAACGTC
TGAGACAACATCTTCAGCTTGCCAGTGAGCATCTCTCTGCGGCCTGCCAACACGGGCACGCCACTCAACA
TTTTATTCAGGCCTGGTTTGACAAAAAACTCGCTGCCGTCAGTTAAGGATGCTGCATGAGCGCACATGCC
CTGCCCAAGGCAGATCTGACCGCCACCAGCCTGATCGTATCGGGCGGCATCATCGCCGCTTGGCTGGCCC
TGCATGTGCATGCGCTGTGGTTTCTGGACGCAGCGGCGCATCCCATCCTGGCGATCGCAAATTTCCTGGG
GCTGACCTGGCTGTCGGTCGGATTGTTCATCATCGCGCATGACGCGATGCACGGGTCGGTGGTGCCGGGG
CGTCCGCGCGCCAATGCGGCGATGGGCCAGCTTGTCCTGTGGCTGTATGCCGGATTTTCGTGGCGCAAGA
TGATCGTCAAGCACATGGCCCATCACCGCCATGCCGGAACCGACGACGACCCCGATTTCGACCATGGCGG
CCCGGTCCGCTGGTACGCCCGCTTCATCGGCACCTATTTCGGCTGGCGCGAGGGGCTGCTTCTGCCCGTC
ATCGTGACGGTCTATGCGCTGATCCTTGGGGATCGCTGGATGTACGTGGTATTCTGGCCGCTGCCGTCGA
TCCTGGCGTCGATCCAGCTGTTCGTGTTCGGCACCTGGCTGCCGCACCGCCCCGGCCACGACGCGTTCCC
GGACCGCCACAATGCGCGGTCGTCGCGGATCAGCGACCCCGTGTCGCTGCTGACCTGTTTTCACTTTGGC
GGTTATCATCACGAACACCACCTGCACCCGACGGTGCCGTGGTGGCGCCTGCCCAGCACCCGCACCAAGG
GGGACACCGCATGAGTGACTTAAGTGGGAGCGGCTATGCAACCGCATTATGATCTGATTCTCGTGGGGGC
TGGACTCGCGAATGGCCTTATCGCCCTGCGACTTCAGCAGCAGCAACCTGATATGCGTATTTTGCTTATC
GACGCCGCACCCCAGGCGGGCGGGAATCATACGTGGTCATTTCACCACGATGATTTGACTGAGAGCCAAC
ATCGTTGGATAGCTCCGCTGGTGGTTCATCACTGGCCCGACTATCAGGTACGCTTTCCCACACGCCGTCG
TAAGCTGAACAGCGGCTACTTTTGTATTACTTCTCAGCGTTTCGCTGAGGTTTTACAGCGACAGTTTGGC
CCGCACTTGTGGATGGATACCGCGGTCGCAGAGGTTAATGCGGAATCTGTTCGGTTGAAAAAGGGTCAGG
TTATCGGTGCCCGCGCGGTGATTGACGGGCGGGGTTATGCGGCAAATTCAGCACTGAGCGTGGGCTTCCA
GGCGTTTATTGGCCAGGAATGGCGATTGAGCCACCCGCATGGTTTATCATCTCCCATTATCATGGATGCC
ACGGTCGATCAGCAAAATGGTTATCGCTTCGTGTACAGCCTGCCGCTCTCGCCGACCAGATTGTTAATTG
AAGATACGCACTATATTGATAATGCGACATTAGATCCTGAATGCGCGCGGCAAAATATTTGCGACTATGC
CGCGCAACAGGGTTGGCAGCTTCAGACACTGCTGCGAGAAGAACAGGGCGCCTTACCCATTACTCTGTCG
GGCAATGCCGACGCATTCTGGCAGCAGCGCCCCCTGGCCTGTAGTGGATTACGTGCCGGTCTGTTCCATC
CTACCACCGGCTATTCACTGCCGCTGGCGGTTGCCGTGGCCGACCGCCTGAGTGCACTTGATGTCTTTAC
GTCGGCCTCAATTCACCATGCCATTACGCATTTTGCCCGCGAGCGCTGGCAGCAGCAGGGCTTTTTCCGC
ATGCTGAATCGCATGCTGTTTTTAGCCGGACCCGCCGATTCACGCTGGCGGGTTATGCAGCGTTTTTATG
GTTTACCTGAAGATTTAATTGCCCGTTTTTATGCGGGAAAACTCACGCTGACCGATCGGCTACGTATTCT
GAGCGGCAAGCCGCCTGTTCCGGTATTAGCAGCATTGCAAGCCATTATGACGACTCATCGTTAAAGAGCG
ACTACATGAAACCAACTACGGTAATTGGTGCAGGCTTCGGTGGCCTGGCACTGGCAATTCGTCTACAAGC
TGCGGGGATCCCCGTCTTACTGCTTGAACAACGTGATAAACCCGGCGGTCGGGCTTATGTCTACGAGGAT
CAGGGGTTTACCTTTGATGCAGGCCCGACGGTTATCACCGATCCCAGTGCCATTGAAGAACTGTTTGCAC
TGGCAGGAAAACAGTTAAAAGAGTATGTCGAACTGCTGCCGGTTACGCCGTTTTACCGCCTGTGTTGGGA
GTCAGGGAAGGTCTTTAATTACGATAACGATCAAACCCGGCTCGAAGCGCAGATTCAGCAGTTTAATCCC
CGCGATGTCGAAGGTTATCGTCAGTTTCTGGACTATTCACGCGCGGTGTTTAAAGAAGGCTATCTAAAGC
TCGGTACTGTCCCTTTTTTATCGTTCAGAGACATGCTTCGCGCCGCACCTCAACTGGCGAAACTGCAGGC
ATGGAGAAGCGTTTACAGTAAGGTTGCCAGTTACATCGAAGATGAACATCTGCGCCAGGCGTTTTCTTTC
CACTCGCTGTTGGTGGGCGGCAATCCCTTCGCCACCTCATCCATTTATACGTTGATACACGCGCTGGAGC
GTGAGTGGGGCGTCTGGTTTCCGCGTGGCGGCACCGGCGCATTAGTTCAGGGGATGATAAAGCTGTTTCA
GGATCTGGGTGGCGAAGTCGTGTTAAACGCCAGAGTCAGCCATATGGAAACGACAGGAAACAAGATTGAA
GCCGTGCATTTAGAGGACGGTCGCAGGTTCCTGACGCAAGCCGTCGCGTCAAATGCAGATGTGGTTCATA
CCTATCGCGACCTGTTAAGCCAGCACCCTGCCGCGGTTAAGCAGTCCAACAAACTGCAGACTAAGCGCAT
GAGTAACTCTCTGTTTGTGCTCTATTTTGGTTTGAATCACCATCATGATCAGCTCGCGCATCACACGGTT
TGTTTCGGCCCGCGTTACCGCGAGCTGATTGACGAAATTTTTAATCATGATGGCCTCGCAGAGGACTTCT
CACTTTATCTGCACGCGCCCTGTGTCACGGATTCGTCACTGGCGCCTGAAGGTTGCGGCAGTTACTATGT
GTTGGCGCCGGTGCCGCATTTAGGCACCGCGAACCTCGACTGGACGGTTGAGGGGCCAAAACTACGCGAC
CGTATTTTTGCGTACCTTGAGCAGCATTACATGCCTGGCTTACGGAGTCAGCTGGTCACGCACCGGATGT
TTACGCCGTTTGATTTTCGCGACCAGCTTAATGCCTATCATGGCTCAGCCTTTTCTGTGGAGCCCGTTCT
TACCCAGAGCGCCTGGTTTCGGCCGCATAACCGCGATAAAACCATTACTAATCTCTACCTGGTCGGCGCA
GGCACGCATCCCGGCGCAGGCATTCCTGGCGTCATCGGCTCGGCAAAAGCGACAGCAGGTTTGATGCTGG
AGGATCTGATTTGAATAATCCGTCGTTACTCAATCATGCGGTCGAAACGATGGCAGTTGGCTCGAAAAGT
TTTGCGACAGCCTCAAAGTTATTTGATGCAAAAACCCGGCGCAGCGTACTGATGCTCTACGCCTGGTGCC
GCCATTGTGACGATGTTATTGACGATCAGACGCTGGGCTTTCAGGCCCGGCAGCCTGCCTTACAAACGCC
CGAACAACGTCTGATGCAACTTGAGATGAAAACGCGCCAGGCCTATGCAGGATCGCAGATGCACGAACCG
GCGTTTGCGGCTTTTCAGGAAGTGGCTATGGCTCATGATATCGCCCCGGCTTACGCGTTTGATCATCTGG
AAGGCTTCGCCATGGATGTACGCGAAGCGCAATACAGCCAACTGGATGATACGCTGCGCTATTGCTATCA
CGTTGCAGGCGTTGTCGGCTTGATGATGGCGCAAATCATGGGCGTGCGGGATAACGCCACGCTGGACCGC
GCCTGTGACCTTGGGCTGGCATTTCAGTTGACCAATATTGCTCGCGATATTGTGGACGATGCGCATGCGG
GCCGCTGTTATCTGCCGGCAAGCTGGCTGGAGCATGAAGGTCTGAACAAAGAGAATTATGCGGCACCTGA
AAACCGTCAGGCGCTGAGCCGTATCGCCCGTCGTTTGGTGCAGGAAGCAGAACCTTACTATTTGTCTGCC
ACAGCCGGCCTGGCAGGGTTGCCCCTGCGTTCCGCCTGGGCAATCGCTACGGCGAAGCAGGTTTACCGGA
AAATAGGTGTCAAAGTTGAACAGGCCGGTCAGCAAGCCTGGGATCAGCGGCAGTCAACGACCACGCCCGA
AAAATTAACGCTGCTGCTGGCCGCCTCTGGTCAGGCCCTTACTTCCCGGATGCGGGCTCATCCTCCCCGC
CCTGCGCATCTCTGGCAGCGCCCGCTCTAGCGCCATGTCTTTCCCGGAGCGTCGCCTGAAGTTTTGACAG
GGGCGGCGCATAGAGGAAGCCAAAAGAAACACAACCTTCTTTGCCCCTGACGGCGTGATGCATACGCTGG
CGATTAGCACGAAGACAAGGGACTTGGACTCCTGTTGATAGATCCAGTAATGACCTCAGAACTCCATCTG
GATTTGTTCAGAACGCTCGGTTGCCGCCGGGCGTTTTTTATTGGTGAGAATCCAGGCAATCAATCGTCAC
CCTTTCTCGGTCCTTCAACGTTCCTGACAACGAGCCTCCTTTTCGCCAATCCATCGACAATCACCGCGAG
TCCCTGCTCGAACGCTGCGTCCGGACCGGCTTCGTCGAAGGCGTCTATCGCGGCCCGCAACAGCGGCGAG
AGCGGAGCCTGTTCAACGGTGCCGCCGCGCTCGCCGGCATCGCTGTCGCCGGCCTGCTCCTCAAGCACGG
CCCCAACAGTGAAGTAGCTGATTGTCATCAGCGCATTGACGGCGTCCCCGGCCGAAAAACCCGCCTCGCA
GAGGAAGCGAAGCTGCGCGTCGGCCGTTTCCATCTGCGGTGCGCCCGGTCGCGTGCCGGCATGGATGCGC
GCGCCATCGCGGTAGGCGAGCAGCGCCTGCCTGAAGCTGCGGGCATTCCCGATCAGAAATGAGCGCCAGT
CGTCGTCGGCTCTCGGCACCGAATGCGTATGATTCTCCGCCAGCATGGCTTCGGCCAGTGCGTCGAGCAG
CGCCCGCTTGTTCCTGAAGTGCCAGTAAAGCGCCGGCTGCTGAACCCCCAACCGTTCCGCCAGTTTGCGT
GTCGTCAGACCGTCTACGCCGACCTCGTTCAACAGGTCCAGGGCGGCACGGATCACTGTATTCGGCTGCA
ACTTTGTCATGCTTGACACTTTATCACTGATAAACATAATATGTCCACCAACTTATCAGTGATAAAGAAT
CCGCGCGTTCAATCGGACCAGCGGAGGCTGGTCCGGAGGCCAGACGTGAAACCCAACATACCCCTGATCG
TAATTCTGAGCACTGTCGCGCTCGACGCTGTCGGCATCGGCCTGATTATGCCGGTGCTGCCGGGCCTCCT
GCGCGATCTGGTTCACTCGAACGACGTCACCGCCCACTATGGCATTCTGCTGGCGCTGTATGCGTTGGTG
CAATTTGCCTGCGCACCTGTGCTGGGCGCGCTGTCGGATCGTTTCGGGCGGCGGCCAATCTTGCTCGTGT
CGCTGGCCGGCGCCACTGTCGACTACGCCATCATGGCGACAGCGCCTTTCCTTTGGGTTCTCTATATCGG
GCGGATCGTGGCCGGCATCACCGGGGCGACTGGGGCGGTAGCCGGCGCTTATATTGCCGATATCACTGAT
GGCGATGAGCGCGCGCGGCACTTCGGCTTCATGAGCGCCTGTTTCGGGTTCGGGATGGTCGCGGGACCTG
TGCTCGGTGGGCTGATGGGCGGTTTCTCCCCCCACGCTCCGTTCTTCGCCGCGGCAGCCTTGAACGGCCT
CAATTTCCTGACGGGCTGTTTCCTTTTGCCGGAGTCGCACAAAGGCGAACGCCGGCCGTTACGCCGGGAG
GCTCTCAACCCGCTCGCTTCGTTCCGGTGGGCCCGGGGCATGACCGTCGTCGCCGCCCTGATGGCGGTGT
TCTTCATCATGCAACTTGTCGGACAGGTGCCGGCCGCGCTTTGGGTCATTTTCGGCGAGGATCGCTTTCA
CTGGGACGCGACCACGATCGGCATTTCGCTTGCCGCATTTGGCATTCTGCATTCACTCGCCCAGGCAATG
ATCACCGGCCCTGTAGCCGCCCGGCTCGGCGAAAGGCGGGCACTCATGCTCGGAATGATTGCCGACGGCA
CAGGCTACATCCTGCTTGCCTTCGCGACACGGGGATGGATGGCGTTCCCGATCATGGTCCTGCTTGCTTC
GGGTGGCATCGGAATGCCGGCGCTGCAAGCAATGTTGTCCAGGCAGGTGGATGAGGAACGTCAGGGGCAG
CTGCAAGGCTCACTGGCGGCGCTCACCAGCCTGACCTCGATCGTCGGACCCCTCCTCTTCACGGCGATCT
ATGCGGCTTCTATAACAACGTGGAACGGGTGGGCATGGATTGCAGGCGCTGCCCTCTACTTGCTCTGCCT
GCCGGCGCTGCGTCGCGGGCTTTGGAGCGGCGCAGGGCAACGAGCCGATCGCTGAACTACTTTTCCGCTG
CATAACCCTGCTTCGGGGTCATTATAGCGATTTTTTCGGTATATCCATCCTTTTTCGCACGATATACAGG
ATTTTGCCAAAGGGTTCGTGTAGACTTTCCTTGGTGTATCCAACGGCGTCAGCCGGGCAGGATAGGTGAA
GTAGGCCCACCCGCGAGCGGGTGTTCCTTCTTCACTGTCCCTTATTCGCACCTGGCGGTGCTCAACGGGA
ATCCTGCTCTGCGAGGCTGGCCGTAGGCCGGCCCTACCGGCGCGGCAGCGTTACCCGTGTCGGCGGCTCC
AACGGCTCGCCATCGTCCAGAAAACACGGCTCATCGGGCATCGGCAGGCGCTGCTGCCCGCGCCGTTCCC
ATTCCTCCGTTTCGGTCAAGGCTGGCAGGTCTGGTTCCATGCCCGGAATGCCGGGCTGGCTGGGCGGCTC
CTCGCCGGGGCCGGTCGGTAGTTGCTGCTCGCCCGGATACAGGGTCGGGATGCGGCGCAGGTCGCCATGC
CCCAACAGCGATTCGTCCTGGTCGTCGTGATCAACCACCACGGCGGCACTGAACACCGACAGGCGCAACT
GGTCGCGGGGCTGGCCCCACGCCACGCGGTCATTGACCACGTAGGCCGACACGGTGCCGGGGCCGTTGAG
CTTCACGACGGAGATCCAGCGCTCGGCCACCAAGTCCTTGACTGCGTATTGGACCGTCCGCAAAGAACGT
CCGATGAGCTTGGAAAGAGTCTTTTGGCTGACCACCACGGCGTTCTGGTGGCCCATCTGCGCGACGAGGT
GATGCAGCAGCATTGCCGCCGTGGGTTTCCTCGCAATAAGCCCGGCCCACGCCTCATGCGCTTTGCGTTC
CGTTTGGACCCAGTGACCGGGCTTGTTCTTGGCTTGAATGCCGATTTCTCTGGACTGCGTGGCCATGCTT
ATCTCCATGCGGTAGGGGTGCCGCACGGTTGCGGCACCATGCGCAATCAGCTGCAACTTTTCGGCAGCGC
GACAACAATTATGCGTTGCGTAAAAGTGGCAGTCAATTACAGATTTTCTTTAACCTACGCAATGAGCTAT
TGCGGGGGGTGCCGCAATGAGCTGTTGCGTACCCCCCTTTTTTAAGTTGTTGATTTTTAAGTCTTTCGCA
TTTCGCCCTATATCTAGTTCTTTGGTGCCCAAAGAAGGGCACCCCTGCGGGGTTCCCCCACGCCTTCGGC
GCGGCTCCCCCTCCGGCAAAAAGTGGCCCCTCCGGGGCTTGTTGATCGACTGCGCGGCCTTCGGCCTTGC
CCAAGGTGGCGCTGCCCCCTTGGAACCCCCGCACTCGCCGCCGTGAGGCTCGGGGGGCAGGCGGGCGGGC
TTCGCCCTTCGACTGCCCCCACTCGCATAGGCTTGGGTCGTTCCAGGCGCGTCAAGGCCAAGCCGCTGCG
CGGTCGCTGCGCGAGCCTTGACCCGCCTTCCTCTTGGTGTCCAACCGGCAAGCGAAGCGCGCAGGCCGCA
GGCCGGAGGCTTTTCCCCAGAGAAAATTAAAAAAATTGATGGGGCAAGGCCGCAGGCCGCGCAGTTGGAG
CCGGTGGGTATGTGGTCGAAGGCTGGGTAGCCGGTGGGCAATCCCTGTGGTCAAGCTCGTGGGCAGGCGC
AGCCTGTCCATCAGCTTGTCCAGCAGGGTTGTCCACGGGCCGAGCGAAGCGAGCCAGCCGGTGGCCGCTC
GCGGCCATCGTCCACATATCCACGGGCTGGCAAGGGAGCGCAGCGACCGCGCAGGGCGAAGCCCGGAGAG
CAAGCCCGTAGGGGGTTACTCTAGGGCGGCGGATTTGTCCTACTCAGGAGAGCGTTCACCGACAAACAAC
AGATAAAACGAAAGGCCCAGTCTTTCGACTGAGCCTTTCGTTTTATTTGATGCC
